>Addgene plasmid #101017 | pFlc045 | addgene full sequence | sequence record 217117 | Addgene NGS Result
AGCTCGCCCGACATTGATTATTGACTAGTTATTAATAGTAATCAATTACGGGGTCATTAGTTCATAGCCC
ATATATGGAGTTCCGCGTTACATAACTTACGGTAAATGGCCCGCCTGGCTGACCGCCCAACGACCCCCGC
CCATTGACGTCAATAATGACGTATGTTCCCATAGTAACGCCAATAGGGACTTTCCATTGACGTCAATGGG
TGGAGTATTTACGGTAAACTGCCCACTTGGCAGTACATCAAGTGTATCATATGCCAAGTACGCCCCCTAT
TGACGTCAATGACGGTAAATGGCCCGCCTGGCATTATGCCCAGTACATGACCTTATGGGACTTTCCTACT
TGGCAGTACATCTACGTATTAGTCATCGCTATTACCATGGTGATGCGGTTTTGGCAGTACATCAATGGGC
GTGGATAGCGGTTTGACTCACGGGGATTTCCAAGTCTCCACCCCATTGACGTCAATGGGAGTTTGTTTTG
GCACCAAAATCAACGGGACTTTCCAAAATGTCGTAACAACTCCGCCCCATTGACGCAAATGGGCGGTAGG
CGTGTACGGTGGGAGGTCTATATAAGCAGAGCTCGTTTAGTGAACCGTCAGATCGCCTGGAGACGCCATC
CACGCTGTTTTGACCTCCATAGAAGACACCGGGACCGATCCAGCCTCCGCGGCCGGGAACGGTGCATTGG
AACGCGGATTCCCCGTGCCAAGAGTGACGTAAGTACCGCCTATAGAGTCTATAGGCCCACCCCCTTGGCT
TCGTTAGAACGCGGCTACAATTAATACATAACCTTATGTATCATACACATACGATTTAGGTGACACTATA
GAATAACATCCACTTTGCCTTTCTCTCCACAGGTGTCCACTCCCAGGTCCAACTGCACCTCGGTTCTATC
GATTGAATTCTATGGTTGGACCAGGGCTTCTTTTTCGCCAATGTAAAAAGGAATATGCCGTACATCTTTG
CCTTTTTCTGCACCGGTTTTCTAGGTGCGGTTGTGGGTGCCAATTTCCCCAACAATATCCAGATAGGGGG
GTTATTTCCAAACCAACAATCACAGGAACATGCGGCTTTTAGGTTTGCTTTGTCACAACTCACGGAGCCC
CCCAAGCTGCTTCCCCAGATCGATATTGTGAACATCAGCGACAGCTTTGAGATGACTTACCGTTTCTGTT
CCCAGTTCTCCAAAGGAGTCTATGCCATCTTTGGATTTTATGAACGAAGGACTGTCAACATGCTGACCTC
CTTCTGTGGGGCCCTCCATGTGTGCTTCATTACTCCAAGTTTTCCTGTTGACACATCCAATCAATTTGTC
CTTCAGCTACGCCCGGAACTACAGGAAGCTCTCATTAGCATTATCGACCATTACAAGTGGCAAACCTTTG
TCTACATTTATGATGCTGACCGGGGCCTGTCAGTCCTGCAGAGAGTCTTGGATACAGCCGCAGAGAAGAA
CTGGCAGGTAACGGCTGTCAACATTCTGACAACCACCGAGGAAGGATACCGGATGCTCTTTCAGGACCTG
GAGAAGAAAAAGGAGAGGCTGGTGGTGGTTGACTGTGAATCAGAACGCCTCAACGCCATCCTGGGCCAGA
TCGTGAAGCTAGAAAAGAATGGCATCGGGTACCACTACATCCTCGCCAATCTGGGCTTCATGGACATTGA
CTTAAATAAGTTCAAGGAGAGCGGAGCCAATGTGACAGGTTTCCAGCTGGTGAACTACACAGACACGATC
CCAGCCAGAATCATGCAGCAATGGAGGACAAGTGACTCCCGAGACCATACCAGGGTGGACTGGAAGAGGC
CAAAGTACACTTCTGCTCTCACCTATGATGGTGTCAAGGTGATGGCTGAGGCCTGTCTCTTATACACATC
TGGCGCGCCGAGCAAGGGCGAGGAGCTGTTCACCGGGGTGGTGCCCATCCTGGTCGAGCTGGACGGCGAC
GTAAACGGCCACAAGTTCAGCGTGTCCGGCGAGGGCGAGGGCGATGCCACCTACGGCAAGCTGACCCTGA
AGTTCATCTGCACCACCGGCAAGCTGCCCGTGCCCTGGCCCACCCTCGTGACCACCCTGACCTGGGGCGT
GCAGTGCTTCAGCCGCTACCCCGACCACATGAAGCAGCACGACTTCTTCAAGTCCGCCATGCCCGAAGGC
TACGTCCAGGAGCGCACCATCTTCTTCAAGGACGACGGCAACTACAAGACCCGCGCCGAGGTGAAGTTCG
AGGGCGACACCCTGGTGAACCGCATCGAGCTGAAGGGCATCGACTTCAAGGAGGACGGCAACATCCTGGG
GCACAAGCTGGAGTACAACTACATCAGCCACAACGTCTATATCACCGCCGACAAGCAGAAGAACGGCATC
AAGGCCCACTTCAAGATCCGCCACAACATCGAGGACGGCAGCGTGCAGCTCGCCGACCACTACCAGCAGA
ACACCCCCATCGGCGACGGCCCCGTGCTGCTGCCCGACAACCACTACCTGAGCACCCAGTCCGCCCTGAG
CAAAGACCCCAACGAGAAGCGCGATCACATGGTCCTGCTGGAGTTCGTGACCGCCGCCGGGATCACTCTC
GGCATGGACGAGCTGTACAAGGGCGGCGCGCCCGGGCAGATGTGTATAAGAGACAGGGCTGAGGCCTTCC
AAAGCCTGCGGAGGCAGAGGATTGACATATCCCGCCGGGGGAATGCTGGGGACTGTCTGGCTAACCCAGC
TGTGCCCTGGGGTCAAGGGATCGACATCCAGAGAGCCCTGCAGCAGGTGCGCTTCGAAGGTTTGACAGGA
AATGTGCAGTTCAACGAGAAAGGGCGCCGGACCAATTACACCCTCCACGTGATCGAAATGAAACATGATG
GAATCCGAAAGATTGGTTACTGGAATGAAGACGATAAATTTGTCCCCGCAGCCACCGACGCTCAGGCTGG
AGGGGACAACTCAAGCGTCCAGAATAGGACCTACATCGTCACTACTATCCTCGAAGATCCTTACGTGATG
CTTAAAAAGAATGCCAACCAGTTTGAGGGCAATGACCGCTATGAGGGCTACTGTGTGGAGCTGGCTGCAG
AGATCGCCAAGCACGTGGGCTACTCCTACCGACTTGAGATTGTCAGCGACGGCAAATATGGAGCCCGGGA
TCCCGACACAAAGGCTTGGAATGGCATGGTGGGAGAACTGGTCTATGGAAGAGCAGACGTGGCTGTGGCT
CCCTTGACCATAACCTTGGTCCGGGAGGAAGTCATCGACTTCTCCAAGCCATTCATGAGTTTGGGAATCT
CCATTATGATTAAGAAGCCACAGAAGTCCAAGCCAGGTGTCTTCTCCTTTCTTGACCCTTTGGCCTATGA
GATCTGGATGTGTATAGTGTTTGCCTACATTGGAGTGAGCGTCGTCCTCTTCCTGGTCAGCCGTTTCAGC
CCCTACGAATGGCACAGCGAAGAGTTTGAAGAGGGACGAGACCAGACAACCAGTGACCAGTCAAATGAGT
TTGGCATATTCAACAGCCTGTGGTTCTCCCTGGGGGCCTTCATGCAGCAAGGATGTGACATTTCCCCCAG
GTCCCTGTCCGGACGCATCGTCGGCGGCGTCTGGTGGTTCTTCACTTTGATCATCATCTCCTCGTACACA
GCCAACCTGGCTGCCTTCCTGACTGTGGAGAGGATGGTGTCTCCCATTGAGAGTGCAGAGGACCTGGCAA
AGCAGACGGAAATTGCTTATGGGACATTGGAAGCAGGCTCCACTAAGGAGTTCTTCAGGAGATCTAAAAT
CGCTGTGTTTGAGAAGATGTGGACATACATGAAGTCTGCAGAACCATCCGTGTTTGTTCGGACCACAGAG
GAAGGCATGATCAGAGTGAGAAAATCTAAAGGCAAATACGCCTACCTCCTGGAGTCCACCATGAATGAGT
ATATTGAGCAACGAAAGCCCTGTGACACCATGAAAGTGGGAGGTAACTTGGATTCCAAAGGCTATGGCAT
TGCGACACCCAAGGGGTCCGCCCTGAGAGGTCCCGTAAACCTAGCGGTTTTGAAACTCAGTGAGCAAGGC
GTCTTAGACAAGCTGAAAAGCAAATGGTGGTACGATAAAGGGGAATGTGGAAGCAAGGACTCCGGAAGTA
AGGACAAGACCAGCGCTTTGAGCCTCAGCAATGTGGCAGGCGTGTTCTACATCCTGATTGGAGGGCTGGG
ACTGGCCATGCTGGTTGCCTTAATCGAGTTCTGCTACAAATCCCGTAGCGAGTCGAAGCGGATGAAGGGT
TTCTGTTTGATCCCACAGCAATCCATCAATGAAGCCATACGGACATCGACCCTCCCCCGGAACAGTGGGG
CAGGAGCCAGCGGAGGAGGCGGCAGTGGAGAGAATGGCCGGGTGGTCAGCCAGGACTTCCCCAAGTCCAT
GCAATCCATTCCCTGCATGAGTCACAGTTCAGGGATGCCCTTGGGAGCCACAGGATTGTAACTGAAGCTT
GGCCGCCATGGCCCAACTTGTTTATTGCAGCTTATAATGGTTACAAATAAAGCAATAGCATCACAAATTT
CACAAATAAAGCATTTTTTTCACTGCATTCTAGTTGTGGTTTGTCCAAACTCATCAATGTATCTTATCAT
GTCTGGATCGGGAATTAATTCGGCGCAGCACCATGGCCTGAAATAACCTCTGAAAGAGGAACTTGGTTAG
GTACCTTCTGAGGCGGAAAGAACCAGCTGTGGAATGTGTGTCAGTTAGGGTGTGGAAAGTCCCCAGGCTC
CCCAGCAGGCAGAAGTATGCAAAGCATGCATCTCAATTAGTCAGCAACCAGGTGTGGAAAGTCCCCAGGC
TCCCCAGCAGGCAGAAGTATGCAAAGCATGCATCTCAATTAGTCAGCAACCATAGTCCCGCCCCTAACTC
CGCCCATCCCGCCCCTAACTCCGCCCAGTTCCGCCCATTCTCCGCCCCATGGCTGACTAATTTTTTTTAT
TTATGCAGAGGCCGAGGCCGCCTCGGCCTCTGAGCTATTCCAGAAGTAGTGAGGAGGCTTTTTTGGAGGC
CTAGGCTTTTGCAAAAAGCTGTTAACAGCTTGGCACTGGCCGTCGTTTTACAACGTCGTGACTGGGAAAA
CCCTGGCGTTACCCAACTTAATCGCCTTGCAGCACATCCCCCTTTCGCCAGCTGGCGTAATAGCGAAGAG
GCCCGCACCGATCGCCCTTCCCAACAGTTGCGCAGCCTGAATGGCGAATGGCGCCTGATGCGGTATTTTC
TCCTTACGCATCTGTGCGGTATTTCACACCGCATA
[142 nt withheld, positions 5286-5427]
C
[141 nt withheld, positions 5429-5569]
CCTTTGACGTTGGAGTCCACGTTCTTT
[37 nt withheld, positions 5597-5633]
ACCCTATCTCGGGCTATTCTTTTGATTTATAAGGGATTTTGCCGATTTCGGCCTATTGGTTAAAAAATGA
GCTGATTTAACAAAAATTTAACGCGAATTTTAACAAAATATTAACGTTTACAATTTTATGGTGCACTCTC
AGTACAATCTGCTCTGATGCCGCATAGTTAAGCCAGCCCCGACACCCGCCAACACCCGCTGACGCGCCCT
GACGGGCTTGTCTGCTCCCGGCATCCGCTTACAGACAAGCTGTGACCGTCTCCGGGAGCTGCATGTGTCA
GAGGTTTTCACCGTCATCACCGAAACGCGCGAGACGAAAGGGCCTCGTGATACGCCTATTTTTATAGGTT
AATGTCATGATAATAATGGTTTCTTAGACGTCAGGTGGCACTTTTCGGGGAAATGTGCGCGGAACCCCTA
TTTGTTTATTTTTCTAAATACATTCAAATATGTATCCGCTCATGAGACAATAACCCTGATAAATGCTTCA
ATAATATTGAAAAAGGAAGAGTATGAGTATTCAACATTTCCGTGTCGCCCTTATTCCCTTTTTTGCGGCA
TTTTGCCTTCCTGTTTTTGCTCACCCAGAAACGCTGGTGAAAGTAAAAGATGCTGAAGATCAGTTGGGTG
CACGAGTGGGTTACATCGAACTGGATCTCAACAGCGGTAAGATCCTTGAGAGTTTTCGCCCCGAAGAACG
TTTTCCAATGATGAGCACTTTTAAAGTTCTGCTATGTGGCGCGGTATTATCCCGTATTGACGCCGGGCAA
GAGCAACTCGGTCGCCGCATACACTATTCTCAGAATGACTTGGTTGAGTACTCACCAGTCACAGAAAAGC
ATCTTACGGATGGCATGACAGTAAGAGAATTATGCAGTGCTGCCATAACCATGAGTGATAACACTGCGGC
CAACTTACTTCTGACAACGATCGGAGGACCGAAGGAGCTAACCGCTTTTTTGCACAACATGGGGGATCAT
GTAACTCGCCTTGATCGTTGGGAACCGGAGCTGAATGAAGCCATACCAAACGACGAGCGTGACACCACGA
TGCCTGTAGCAATGGCAACAACGTTGCGCAAACTATTAACTGGCGAACTACTTACTCTAGCTTCCCGGCA
ACAATTAATAGACTGGATGGAGGCGGATAAAGTTGCAGGACCACTTCTGCGCTCGGCCCTTCCGGCTGGC
TGGTTTATTGCTGATAAATCTGGAGCCGGTGAGCGTGGGTCTCGCGGTATCATTGCAGCACTGGGGCCAG
ATGGTAAGCCCTCCCGTATCGTAGTTATCTACACGACGGGGAGTCAGGCAACTATGGATGAACGAAATAG
ACAGATCGCTGAGATAGGTGCCTCACTGATTAAGCATTGGTAACTGTCAGACCAAGTTTACTCATATATA
CTTTAGATTGATTTAAAACTTCATTTTTAATTTAAAAGGATCTAGGTGAAGATCCTTTTTGATAATCTCA
TGACCAAAATCCCTTAACGTGAGTTTTCGTTCCACTGAGCGTCAGACCCCGTAGAAAAGATCAAAGGATC
TTCTTGAGATCCTTTTTTTCTGCGCGTAATCTGCTGCTTGCAAACAAAAAAACCACCGCTACCAGCGGTG
GTTTGTTTGCCGGATCAAGAGCTACCAACTCTTTTTCCGAAGGTAACTGGCTTCAGCAGAGCGCAGATAC
CAAATACTGTTCTTCTAGTGTAGCCGTAGTTAGGCCACCACTTCAAGAACTCTGTAGCACCGCCTACATA
CCTCGCTCTGCTAATCCTGTTACCAGTGGCTGCTGCCAGTGGCGATAAGTCGTGTCTTACCGGGTTGGAC
TCAAGACGATAGTTACCGGATAAGGCGCAGCGGTCGGGCTGAACGGGGGGTTCGTGCACACAGCCCAGCT
TGGAGCGAACGACCTACACCGAACTGAGATACCTACAGCGTGAGCTATGAGAAAGCGCCACGCTTCCCGA
AGGGAGAAAGGCGGACAGGTATCCGGTAAGCGGCAGGGTCGGAACAGGAGAGCGCACGAGGGAGCTTCCA
GGGGGAAACGCCTGGTATCTTTATAGTCCTGTCGGGTTTCGCCACCTCTGACTTGAGCGTCGATTTTTGT
GATGCTCGTCAGGGGGGCGGAGCCTATGGAAAAACGCCAGCAACGCGGCCTTTTTACGGTTCCTGGCCTT
TTGCTGGCCTTTTGCTCACATGTTCTTTCCTGCGTTATCCCCTGATTCTGTGGATAACCGTATTACCGCC
TTTGAGTGAGCTGATACCGCTCGCCGCAGCCGAACGACCGAGCGCAGCGAGTCAGTGAGCGAGGAAGCGG
AAGAGCGCCCAATACGCAAACCGCCTCTCCCCGCGCGTTGGCCGATTCATTAATGCAGCTGGCACGACAG
GTTTCCCGACTGGAAAGCGGGCAGTGAGCGCAACGCAATTAATGTGAGTTAGCTCACTCATTAGGCACCC
CAGGCTTTACACTTTATGCTTCCGGCTCGTATGTTGTGTGGAATTGTGAGCGGATAACAATTTCACACAG
GAAACAGCTATGACATGATTACGAATTAATTCG
Features (pLannotate 1.2.2; 20 found; start..end, strand, type, name):
     10..389     +  enhancer       CMV enhancer: human cytomegalovirus immediate early enhancer
    390..593     +  promoter       CMV promoter: human cytomegalovirus (CMV) immediate early promoter
    729..772     +  intron         CMV intron (fragment): modified intron A from human cytomegalovirus
    824..842     +  promoter       SP6 promoter: promoter for bacteriophage SP6 RNA polymerase
    846..883     +  CDS            IgH signal sequence (fragment): signal sequence from the mouse immunoglobulin heavy chain variable region
    965..4468    +  CDS            Gria1: GRIA1_MOUSE - Also known as Glur1. Experimental evidence at protein level: Swiss-Prot protein existence level 1. Ionotropic glutamate receptor. L-glutamate acts as an excitatory neurotransmitter at many synapses in the central nervous system. Binding of the excitatory neurotransmitter L-glutamate induces a conformation change, leading to the opening of the cation channel, and thereby converts the chemical signal to an electrical impulse. The receptor then desensitizes rapidly and enters a transient inactive state, characterized by the presence of bound agonist. In the presence of CACNG4 or CAC
   4495..4629    +  polyA_signal   SV40 poly(A) signal: SV40 polyadenylation signal
   4698..5055    +  promoter       SV40 promoter: SV40 enhancer and early promoter
   5074..5228    +  CDS            lacZα (fragment): LacZα fragment of β-galactosidase; lacZ fragment
   5234..5285    -  misc_feature   bom (fragment): basis of mobility region from pBR322
   5304..5684    +  rep_origin     M13 ori (sequence partly withheld): M13 bacteriophage origin of replication; arrow indicates direction of (+) strand synthesis
   5760..5809    -  misc_feature   bom (fragment): basis of mobility region from pBR322
   5911..5946    -  CDS            rop (fragment): Rop protein, which maintains plasmids at low copy number; rop
   6041..6145    +  promoter       AmpR promoter: bla
   6146..7006    +  CDS            AmpR: β-lactamase; bla; confers resistance to ampicillin, carbenicillin, and related antibiotics
   7177..7765    +  rep_origin     ori: high-copy-number ColE1/pMB1/pBR322/pUC origin of replication
   7948..8040    +  CDS            lacI (fragment): lac repressor; lacI; The lac repressor binds to the lac operator to inhibit transcription in E. coli. This inhibition can be relieved by adding lactose or isopropyl-β-D-thiogalactopyranoside (IPTG).
   8053..8074    +  protein_bind   CAP binding site: CAP binding activates transcription in the presence of cAMP. E. coli catabolite activator protein
   8089..8119    +  promoter       lac promoter: promoter for the E. coli lac operon
   8127..8143    +  protein_bind   lac operator: The lac repressor binds to the lac operator to inhibit transcription in E. coli. This inhibition can be relieved by adding lactose or isopropyl-β-D-thiogalactopyranoside (IPTG). lac repressor encoded by lacI
