[The description below was written by a language model from this plasmid's Addgene catalogue record and pLannotate feature annotations shown in this document.]
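Description:
pFlc045 is a mammalian expression plasmid built on the CMV Sport backbone that encodes a fluorescently tagged, functional version of the rat AMPA-type glutamate receptor subunit GluR1 (Gria1, also called GluA1 or GluR-A). The total size is 8,186 bp. In bacteria it is maintained at high copy number through a ColE1/pUC-type origin and selected with ampicillin via the β-lactamase gene. An M13 phage origin is also annotated, which in principle allows single-stranded DNA production. Remnants of lacZα, lacI, rop and bom sequences and a lac promoter/operator region are backbone carry-overs rather than working parts of the expression cassette.

The payload is driven by the human cytomegalovirus immediate early enhancer and promoter, followed by a fragment of CMV intron A and an SP6 promoter that can serve for sequencing or in vitro transcription. The Gria1 annotation spans about 3.5 kb, noticeably longer than a native GluR1 coding sequence. This is consistent with the catalogue note that a fluorescent protein has been inserted within the subunit rather than fused at a terminus. The feature table does not annotate the fluorescent protein separately, and the record does not state its exact identity or insertion position, although the associated study concerns GFP insertion into permissive regions of AMPA receptor subunits. The short upstream match to an IgH signal sequence is only a fragment and may be incidental. An SV40 polyadenylation signal terminates the transcript, and an SV40 enhancer/early promoter element lies downstream. The construct is intended for expressing a visible yet functional receptor subunit in mammalian cells, for example to follow its expression and localization.
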