Addgene plasmid #101017: pFlc045
Purpose: fluorescent, functional, glutamate receptor subunit
Depositing lab: Thomas Hughes. Depositing organization: Montana State University. Publication: Regions of alpha-amino-5-methyl-3-hydroxy-4-isoxazole propionic acid receptor subunits that are permissive for the insertion of green fluorescent protein. Sheridan DL, Robert A, Cho CH, Howe JR, Hughes TE. Neuroscience. 2006 Aug 25;141(2):837-49. Epub 2006 Jun 12. 10.1016/j.neuroscience.2006.04.052 PubMed 16765522.
Backbone
  Vector backbone: CMV sport
  Backbone manufacturer: life technologies
  Backbone size w/o insert (bp): 4500
  Total vector size (bp): 8186
  Vector type: Mammalian Expression
Growth in bacteria
  Bacterial resistance: Ampicillin, 100 μg/mL
  Growth temperature: 37°C
  Growth strain: DH5alpha
  Copy number: High Copy
Gene/Insert
  Gene/Insert name: GluR 1
  Species: R. norvegicus (rat)
  Mutation: fluorescent protein inserted into subunit
  GenBank ID: NM_031608.1
  Entrez Gene: Gria1 (a.k.a. GluA1, gluR-A)
  Promoter: cmv
  Cloning method: Restriction Enzyme; 5′ cloning site ecoR1 (unknown if destroyed); 3′ cloning site hind III (unknown if destroyed)
  Sequencing primers: 5′ sP6
Terms and licenses: Academic/Nonprofit Terms; Industry Terms: Not Available to Industry
How to cite: pFlc045 was a gift from Thomas Hughes (Addgene plasmid # 101017 ; http://n2t.net/addgene:101017 ; RRID:Addgene_101017)
